>Addgene plasmid #188797 | CcAvs4 | addgene full sequence | sequence record 369425 | Addgene NGS Result
CTTTAGGGAAATAGGCCAGGTTTTCACCGTAACACGCCACATCTTGCGAATATATGTGTAGAAACTGCCG
GAAATCGTCGTGGTATTCACTCCAGAGCGATGAAAACGTTTCAGTTTGCTCATGGAAAACGGTGTAACAA
GGGTGAACACTATCCCATATCACCAGCTCACCGTCTTTCATCGCCATACGGAACTCTGGATGAGCATTCA
TCAGGCGGGCAAGAATGTGAATAAAGGCCGGATAAAACTTGTGCTTATTTTTCTTTACGGTCTTTAAAAA
GGCCGTAATATCCAGCTGAACGGTCTGGTTATAGGTACATTGAGCAACTGACTGAAATGCCTCAAAATGT
TCTTTACGATGCCATTGGGATATATCAACGGTGGTATATCCAGTGATTTTTTTCTCCATTTTAGCTTCCT
TAGCTCCTGAAAATCTCGATAACTCAAAAAATACGCCCGGTAGTGATCTTATTTCATTATGGTGAAAGTT
GGAACCTCTTACGTGCCGATCAACGTCTCATTTTCGCCAAAAGTTGGCCCAGGGCTTCCCGGTATCAACA
GGGACACCAGGATTTATTTATTCTGCGAAGTGATCTTCCGTCACAGGTATTTATTCGGCGCAAAGTGCGT
CGGGTGATGCTGCCAACTTACTGATTTAGTGTATGATGGTGTTTTTGAGGTGCTCCAGTGGCTTCTGTTT
CTATCAGCTGTCCCTCCTGTTCAGCTACTGACGGGGTGGTGCGTAACGGCAAAAGCACCGCCGGACATCA
GCGCTAGCGGAGTGTATACTGGCTTACTATGTTGGCACTGATGAGGGTGTCAGTGAAGTGCTTCATGTGG
CAGGAGAAAAAAGGCTGCACCGGTGCGTCAGCAGAATATGTGATACAGGATATATTCCGCTTCCTCGCTC
ACTGACTCGCTACGCTCGGTCGTTCGACTGCGGCGAGCGGAAATGGCTTACGAACGGGGCGGAGATTTCC
TGGAAGATGCCAGGAAGATACTTAACAGGGAAGTGAGAGGGCCGCGGCAAAGCCGTTTTTCCATAGGCTC
CGCCCCCCTGACAAGCATCACGAAATCTGACGCTCAAATCAGTGGTGGCGAAACCCGACAGGACTATAAA
GATACCAGGCGTTTCCCCCTGGCGGCTCCCTCGTGCGCTCTCCTGTTCCTGCCTTTCGGTTTACCGGTGT
CATTCCGCTGTTATGGCCGCGTTTGTCTCATTCCACGCCTGACACTCAGTTCCGGGTAGGCAGTTCGCTC
CAAGCTGGACTGTATGCACGAACCCCCCGTTCAGTCCGACCGCTGCGCCTTATCCGGTAACTATCGTCTT
GAGTCCAACCCGGAAAGACATGCAAAAGCACCACTGGCAGCAGCCACTGGTAATTGATTTAGAGGAGTTA
GTCTTGAAGTCATGCGCCGGTTAAGGCTAAACTGAAAGGACAAGTTTTGGTGACTGCGCTCCTCCAAGCC
AGTTACCTCGGTTCAAAGAGTTGGTAGCTCAGAGAACCTTCGAAAAACCGCCCTGCAAGGCGGTTTTTTC
GTTTTCAGAGCAAGAGATTACGCGCAGACCAAAACGATCTCAAGAAGATCATCTTATTAATCAGATAAAA
TATTTCTAGATTTCAGTGCAATTTATCTCTTCAAATGTAGCACCTGAAGTCAGCCCCATACGATATAAGT
TGTAATTCTCATGTTAGTCATGCCCCGCGCCCACCGGAAGGAGCTGACTGGGTTGAAGGCTCTCAAGGGC
ATCGGTCGAGATCCCGGTGCCTAATGAGTGAGCTAACTTACATTAATTGCGTTGCGCATTTACACTTTAT
GCTTCCGGCTCGTATGTTGTGTGAAAAAGAGGAGAAACCATATGCACCAGGCAGCTCAAGTATCAAGGCC
CGTTGATTTTGTTATTATTGCGGCTTTGGAACAGGAGCGGGACGCAATGTTGCGACATCTGCCGGGCTAC
AGCCGGCTGGACCGTGAGGACGACGATCCGCATACCTATTATGAAGCGTTCGTGCCGACCATGCGTTCCG
ATGGTGCGCGATACCGTGTTCTTGTTACCAGCTTAGCTGGCATGGGTCCGATTCAAGCTGCGGCGAAGGC
TATGGCGGTCGTTCACCGCTGGGGTCCGAGACACGTGCTGTTCGTGGGCATCGCCGGCGGTCGTCGGTCG
GTGGCAGGCCTTGGTGACGTGCTGGTTGCTAACCAAATAGCGGACTACACCGTGGGTAAGCGTCTTGAAG
ATAGGCGTATTACCCGTTGGGAGGTGTACCGTGTGGACGCCACTCTCTTGGACGCAGCCATCAACCTGCC
GGGTGGTTGGGAAAGCCGCACCCAGGAGGTGCGTCCGGTTCCCGGTCGCCCGTTGAGGCATAGTGGCATT
ATCCTGTCGGGTGGTGACGTGCTGGCCGATGGTGAGACCCTGCGTCAGAATCAGGAAGTATGGGATAAAC
TGATCGGCGTCGAGATGGAAGGCGGAGGCACCGCGCTAGCCCTGCACCAGACCGGCTCCCGTCCGCGGTT
CCTAATGATTCGTGGTGTTAGCGATCTTGCGGACGCTGAGAAGGGTAGCGCTACCGTCGAGAACTGGCGT
CCATACGCCTGCGACGTCGCCGCGGCGTACACCCGCGCGTTCTTGGAGTCCGGCCCGGTCCCGGCTAGTT
CGGGCCCGAGCGACGGCGCTGGTAGCGGAGATTGGACCACTTTGGCCAACCTGACCACAGATTATAAAGC
ACACATCGAGGCGTCCCTGCCGAACGGTGTTTCTATTGCGAGACACGATGAAGCTGGTAAGCTGGAGGCC
GCGCTGGCCGAGAACTCTATCAGTGTCGTTTTCGGTGACTCTGGTGCGGGTAAGTCGGCTCTGGTCAAAA
CCGTTTTGGACACGCGTTTTGCAGCGTGGACCCAGGTTTGGTTGGGTCCGAACCAGGTTCAGGCAGCCCT
GAGCGTGGTGCGTCGTTCCAGCCTGCCGCTGCAGCATGCACTGCTGGATGTGCTCAAAGCCAGCGCTAAC
GCACGCAACGTGCTGGTCTTGGATAGCGTAGAGCGTATCGAACCGTCCGAAACGAGCATTGTTCGCAGGT
TTGTTCATGAATTGCTAGCAAGCGATAATAGCCCGCAGGCTGCTTGGCGCCTGATCGTGATTAGCCAAAC
CCAGAGCTGGGCGGAACGTGCTGAGACAATCCTGGGCGCCCAACCGAGCGTTCTGATCGAACTAGGCCTG
TTGAAAAGTTCTGATGTCGAGGCGGCGCTGTCCGCCACCCCAGCGCTGTCTTGGTTAGTTGGTCACCCGG
AAACCGTTGCGGTTCTGGCCAACCTTAAGACGCTTGGCTGGGTTATTCAGGCAAGGGCTGCTCTGACAGC
GGGCACCGTGGCCCCTGCCTCCCACGCAGCGGTTGCCGACCGACTGTGGCGTTTCTGGACTGACGGCCGC
GCGGAGATTCAAGAGCTGCTTATGCGCCTGGCCGAACGTGAGGCAAGCTTTGAACGCTCGTTTGCACTGA
CGGACCTGCGTCCGGGGGATGCAAGAACCTTTCAGCAGGGTCCTGCGCACCTGCCGCTCCGCTTGAATGA
ACGTACCAATCACCTGGAGTTTGAACATGATCTGGCGGCTGATTGGGCGCGCTTCCAGTTTCTAAAGCAA
ATCGCGCGTAACACCGCTCGCTGGTCGGCGCTAGCCAGCAATCCGCTGTGGTCAGCTGCTTTACGTATGC
TTGGCCAGTTCCTGCTGCGTCAACCGGCGGGCACCGCGACTGCTTGGGATGAAGCATTCGCCGCGGCGGA
GGAAACTGAAATGCCGCTGGCTAGCGACATGCTGTTAGATGCCCTTTGCCTGGATCCGGAAGCGGAACGC
TTCCTGTACGAACGTGTTGACTTGTTGTTAGCAGAGAACGGTAAGCGTATGACCCGTCTTTTGACCAGAT
TCCATCATATAGGTACCGTCCCGCGTGTTCTCCCACCGCTGAGCGACAACCCGACCCTAGGCCTTCACAT
TGAAACTCGTTACCGCAGTGTAATAGCGGCTCGTTGGCCTCCAATTGTACGTTTCTTGGCGACCCATAGG
GATCGCATTACGTCTATGCTACTGCCGGCGTTAGCAAAGCTGGCGGAGACCTGGCTGTCCGGCACCCCGC
CGATGCTAGCGAATGGCAACCCGACCCCGTTCCGCCGTGAGTTCGCTGAATTGGCGATTGCAATGGCACG
CACCGTGCAGGTGCTCAAGGAACAAGGTGTTATGTTTCTCTCCCAAGATCCGGTGTTTTTTGCGGCTCCA
CTCGCGGGAGCGCCAGATCTGCCTGACGAAGTCAGCTGTTGGGCGTTAGAGATGAGCGGCAGACGGCCGA
TCTCAAAAGATGTCTTGATCAGAGTGGCGGTGGCCCGCAAACGTCAAGCGGAGGAACGTGCTGCGCGTTT
GAAGAACGACACCCGTATGCGTGCGACCGAATCACGTCGTCGTGACCTGCCGCAGTTGGTGGTACCGGGG
CGCCACGAACTGGAACCGTGGCCTCTGGGTGCCATGCGTCCGATCGATCATGATTTTCGTAACGCGTGCC
TGGGTGGCAGCTCGCTAGGCCCATTAATGCGTACCCGTCCGACGGTTGCGGCAGAGGTTCTGCTGGCGCT
GATCATCAAGGATCAGCCGTGTGAAGAATATGGTGCAGGTCGTTGGAAAATCAAATTAGGCCTGGAAGCG
GCACGTGATGGCTACCCGACCGCGTTCTGGAAAACCCCGTTCTTCCTGTTCCTGCAAATTGCCCCGCGTG
AAGCGCTTCAAGCGATCATCAAACTGGTGAATTTCTGCACCGATCGCTGGGTGGATAGTGCACGGTTCGG
CACCAACCGTTCTGTGCCAACGGTGAAATTGGAGATGGGTAACGGTATTGAGAAAGAGTTTATCGGAGGC
CCACTGCTGTTTGGTTGGACGCAGGAAAATAGCATCCGCGACGGCAACCTTCACTGTGCACTTGACGCGC
TGGAGCGCTGGCTGACATTGCAGGTTGACAAAAACGCCGACATCGCGCATTGGGTTGAGGGTATTTTGAA
AGAAGGAGCCTCCGTGGCGTTCTTGGGCCTCCTCGTTAATCTGGGTAAGTATCAGCCGGCGCTGTTGCCG
GGTCCGCTTGCTCCGCTGCTGACCAGCCCCCTGATGTTTTACTGGGATGCCCAGTGCGTTGAACAAGTTG
GCAGCCGTTTCATCGGTTGGCATTGGGCTAATAGCAGCGAAGTGATGTTCGAGTTCGCCAAATCATGGAC
CTTGGCGGCACACAGACGTCAGAGATTCGTGGATATCGTGGCGAATCTGCTGAAGGAAGACGACGTCGTT
GCGGAAAAGCTGCAGTTTGCGATCCCGACATGGGTAATCCCGAACGACCCGAAACAGTCTCTGGAGCTGC
GTTTCATGTGGGCAGCGTTAGACAGGGCGAATTATCATCGTGTCATCGACAGCGAAACCGGCGCCGAAGT
CTTCGCCTTGGTGTACCCGGAAAGCCTGCGTCAGGAGGCAAAGGCATGGCAGAAAAGCCACGAAGCCGAG
ATCCAACAATTGATTATCCCGAGCCAGTGCGAACAGCTGCTGCGTGCGCAGCAAAGCTTGAGTGATGACG
TTGCGGGCCGTTTCTATGAGCTGCTAGAGTCCTCTAACCGTAGCAGCACCGTAGAATCTTCCGTAAAGAT
GAAAAGCATGCTCGCTCTGGCCACGACCTTGGTGGTTTGCGGCGCGTCCTGGCTGGGTCGTGAACCAACG
AAACGCCAAAGACTGGTGGAAATCATCCGCGCTAGCGCGCTCGAGGTGGGCGAGACCGCGGTTGCTATCC
GTACGGCCCGCATCTCCGGGGGTGAGGACTCCCTGCCGTTTACCGCCTTTGCGGTGATGCACCTGTGGAC
CAAATTTGATGAGAGCGCGGAGTGGGAAGCGCTCGTCCTCCGCTTACTGACGTGCGGTGACTCGCGTGTT
GTCGTTACACTGGTTTCCATCGCATATGCTAAGCGTGAGATGCTAGGCAGCACCTGGTGGCGCTTCCTGC
AAGTTGGTCTGTTTTGGAGCGCGCTGGTTATGCTGGCACCCAACTATGACGATTCCGAGCGTATCGGTCC
GATTTGGCACGGCTGGCTGGCGCGCATTCGTCGCTTCCCGCTACGTCAAGAGGGTGCGGTTTCTACGGGC
GTTAAGATCGGCCGCGTTTTAATGGGCTACCAGCGTCTGGAGCGAGCACGTTGGGCGAGAGCGAACGGTC
TGACCGTCCAGCAATGCCGTGGTCGTGAGTTCGACGCTCGCCACAGCATCGGTTTAGACATTAACTTTCT
GGGTCTCCTTTTCAACTGGCTGTTGAAGGGTCTGGGCACGGGCGACCTGCTGAAGGACCGCGAACTGGTG
CTGCAGCTATGGGATTGTGAAGTTGAGTACATGCAGGCCCAGGGTGAAGCTGACGGTGAATGCAGCCCGC
CGTCCCAACAAATAGGTTACGATTTGCTGGCGAAGTTGGGCTCCTTAAGCGTGTCACTGAGTCCGGCGGA
GGCGCGTCCGGTCTGGGAGGCGGTGTTATCTTGCGGTCCGAAAGCGCACTATGCCCTTCAATATTTTACC
CGCAACCTGTTTTTACTCCTGAATCAAGGTTGTGATGTTGAGCGATTCCGTCCTCTGTGGCGTTCTTTGG
TTCAGTATGCACTGGACGCTAAGTGGGGTGCACGTGATCTGTACTGGCCGTACGGCGAGCGTTTGCTCGG
CGACCTCCTGGGCTTTGGCAACGAAGATCTGCTGAAGCACCTGCCTTCAAAATCCGTGCCGGATATGCGT
GACCTGTATGATCGATGGGCACAAGCACACCTGGGTCATAGCGAGGAGTCCGTGCGGCGTTTCTGCCGTT
TCCTGAGCTCCGAGGTGGGGACTTTTCTGCGTCTCGACGGTCTGCGTTGGATTAGCGCGGCGCTACGTGT
GAGCAAAACCGGTAGACAATGGTGGCGCGATGAAAATGGCGACGCCTTGGTTGAACTGCTGGACACCGCA
CTGACGCGTAATGCCCCGGCATTGGCGAACGACGCGAAGGCGCGTGAAGCTCTGGTGGAGCTCGCTGCTG
AGCTGGCTGCTCGTAACATTCCGATTGCCTTGACCTTACAGGAGAGAATTCGTCTGTTTCGTTAACATTG
TGCGATCTCTTCAGTCGCAATAACTAGCATAACCCCTTGGGGCCTCTAAACGGGTCTTGAGGGGTTTTTT
GCTGAAACCTCAGGCATTTGAGAAGCACACGGTCACACTGCTTCCGGTAGTCAATAAACCGGTAAACCAG
CAATAGACATAAGCGGCTATTTAACGACCCTGCCCTGAACCGACGACCGGGTCGAATTTGCTTTCGAATT
TCTGCCATTCATCCGCTTATTATCACTTATTCAGGCGTAGCACCAGGCGTTTAAGGGCACCAATAACTGC
CTTAAAAAAATTACGCCCCGCCCTGCCACTCATCGCAATACTGTTGTAATTCATTTAACATTCTGCCGAC
ATGGAAGCCATCACAGACGGCATGATGAACCTGAATCGCCAGCGGCATCAGCACCTTGTCGCCTTGCGTA
TAATATTTGCCCATAGTGAAAACGGGGGCGAAGAAGTTGTCCATATTGGCCACGTTTAAATCAAAACTGG
TGAAACTCACCCAGGGATTGGCTGAGACGAAAAACATATTCTCAATAAACC
Features (pLannotate 1.2.2; 9 found; start..end, strand, type, name):
    410..512     -  promoter       cat promoter: promoter of the E. coli cat gene encoding chloramphenicol acetyltransferase
    633..776     +  mobile_element IS1 (fragment): prokaryotic transposable element IS1
    895..950     -  rep_origin     RSF ori (fragment): Plasmids containing the RSF 1030 origin of replication can be propagated in E. coli cells that contain additional plasmids with compatible origins.
   1038..1583    -  rep_origin     p15A ori: Plasmids containing the medium-copy-number p15A origin of replication can be propagated in E. coli cells that contain a second plasmid with the ColE1 origin.
   1695..1759    -  CDS            TcR (fragment): tetracycline efflux protein; tet; confers resistance to tetracycline
   1774..1795    -  protein_bind   CAP binding site: CAP binding activates transcription in the presence of cAMP. E. coli catabolite activator protein
   1809..1839    +  promoter       lac promoter: promoter for the E. coli lac operon
   7164..7211    +  terminator     T7 terminator: transcription terminator for bacteriophage T7 RNA polymerase
   7434..409     -  CDS            cat (across the origin): CAT_ECOLX - Experimental evidence at protein level: Swiss-Prot protein existence level 1. This enzyme is an effector of chloramphenicol resistance in bacteria. From Escherichia coli. This protein is used as a marker in many commonly used cloning vectors, such as pACYC184.
