[The description below was written by a language model from this plasmid's Addgene catalogue record and pLannotate feature annotations shown in this document.]
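Description:
CcAvs4 is a bacterial expression plasmid built on the pACYC184 backbone that carries the Avs4 gene from the myxobacterium Corallococcus coralloides DSM2259. It replicates from the p15A origin, which keeps copy number low and is compatible with ColE1-type plasmids, so a second construct can be maintained in the same E. coli cell. Selection is by chloramphenicol, through the cat gene (which spans the numbering origin of the sequence record) driven by its own cat promoter. The feature table also shows remnants typical of pACYC184-derived backbones: an IS1 fragment, a short match to an RSF-type origin, and a small leftover piece of the tetracycline resistance gene, which is not functional as a marker here. The full construct is 7,681 bp.

The roughly 5.3 kb insert, introduced by Gibson assembly, sits between a lac promoter with its adjacent CAP binding site and a downstream T7 terminator. The automated annotation did not label the Avs4 open reading frame itself, but the unannotated interval between promoter and terminator matches the recorded insert size. No epitope tags or reporters are annotated. Avs (antiviral STAND) proteins are prokaryotic defence factors, and the associated publication concerns innate immunity in prokaryotes through pattern recognition of conserved viral proteins. The plasmid is therefore suited to heterologous expression of this Avs4 homologue in E. coli, for example to examine its anti-phage activity, possibly alongside a compatible plasmid expressing candidate phage proteins, although the record does not specify particular assays.
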