Addgene plasmid #188797: CcAvs4
Purpose: Avs4 from Corallococcus coralloides DSM2259
Depositing lab: Feng Zhang. Depositing organization: Broad Institute. Publication: Prokaryotic innate immunity through pattern recognition of conserved viral proteins. Gao LA, Wilkinson ME, Strecker J, Makarova KS, Macrae RK, Koonin EV, Zhang F. Science. 2022 Aug 12;377(6607):eabm4096. doi: 10.1126/science.abm4096. Epub 2022 Aug 12. PubMed 35951700.
Backbone
  Vector backbone: pACYC184
  Backbone size w/o insert (bp): 2334
  Total vector size (bp): 7681
  Vector type: Bacterial Expression
Growth in bacteria
  Bacterial resistance: Chloramphenicol, 25 μg/mL
  Growth temperature: 37°C
  Growth strain: DH5alpha
  Copy number: Low Copy
Gene/Insert
  Gene/Insert name: CcAvs4
  Species: Corallococcus coralloides DSM2259
  Insert size (bp): 5347
  GenBank ID: WP_083892326.1
  Promoter: lac
  Cloning method: Gibson Cloning
  Sequencing primers: 5′ N/A
Terms and licenses: Academic/Nonprofit Terms; Industry Terms: Not Available to Industry
How to cite: CcAvs4 was a gift from Feng Zhang (Addgene plasmid # 188797 ; http://n2t.net/addgene:188797 ; RRID:Addgene_188797)
